Addgene plasmid #204811: EV-A71 2A protease; 6xHis-MBP-TEV tag, self cleaving
Purpose: Bacterial expresison of Enterovirus A71 2A protease
Depositing lab: ASAP Discovery & Frank von Delft. Depositing organization: University of Oxford.
Backbone
  Vector backbone: pNIC-6HIS-MBP-TEV-GG
  Vector type: Bacterial Expression
Growth in bacteria
  Bacterial resistance: Kanamycin, 50 μg/mL
  Growth temperature: 37°C
  Growth strain: DH5alpha
  Copy number: Unknown
Gene/Insert
  Gene/Insert name: A71 2A protease
  Species: Enterovirus A71
  Cloning method: Gateway Cloning
How to cite: EV-A71 2A protease; 6xHis-MBP-TEV tag, self cleaving was a gift from ASAP Discovery & Frank von Delft (Addgene plasmid # 204811 ; http://n2t.net/addgene:204811 ; RRID:Addgene_204811)
