[The description below was written by a language model from this plasmid's Addgene catalogue record and pLannotate feature annotations shown in this document.]
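Description:
EV-A71 2A protease; 6xHis-MBP-TEV tag, self cleaving is a 6.9 kb bacterial expression plasmid built on the pNIC-6HIS-MBP-TEV-GG backbone, a pET-style vector for T7-driven protein production in E. coli. It is selected with kanamycin through an aph(3')-Ia (KanR) cassette and replicates from a ColE1/pMB1-type origin accompanied by the pBR322 bom region and the rop gene, which normally moderates copy number; the catalogue lists copy number as unknown. An f1 origin is also present, along with residual tetracycline-resistance fragments that appear to be non-functional backbone remnants.

The expression cassette consists of a T7 promoter with an adjacent lac operator, the T7 gene 10 ribosome binding site, and a T7 terminator, with lacI carried on the plasmid so that transcription is repressed until induced with IPTG in a host supplying T7 RNA polymerase. The open reading frame contains a maltose-binding protein (malE) segment as a solubility and affinity partner, followed directly by a roughly 510 bp fragment matching the enterovirus A71 polyprotein. The automated annotation attaches a polymerase description to this match, but that text comes from the whole polyprotein entry; per the catalogue the insert is the 2A protease. The name indicates an N-terminal 6xHis-MBP-TEV tag, although the N-terminal His tag and TEV site are not individually annotated in the table. "Self cleaving" suggests that the active protease releases itself from the fusion partner, though the record does not detail the mechanism. A short His-tag fragment and a T7 gene 10B-derived fragment are annotated downstream of the insert; whether they are translated is not stated. The plasmid is intended for recombinant production of EV-A71 2A protease in bacteria.
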