Features (pLannotate 1.2.2; 20 found; start..end, strand, type, name):
    947..1024    -  promoter       lacI promoter: lacI
   1032..1311    -  CDS            TcR (fragment): tetracycline efflux protein; tet; confers resistance to tetracycline
   1333..1351    +  promoter       T7 promoter: promoter for bacteriophage T7 RNA polymerase
   1352..1376    +  protein_bind   lac operator: The lac repressor binds to the lac operator to inhibit transcription in E. coli. This inhibition can be relieved by adding lactose or isopropyl-β-D-thiogalactopyranoside (IPTG). lac repressor encoded by lacI
   1391..1413    +  RBS            RBS: efficient ribosome binding site from bacteriophage T7 gene 10 (Olins and Rangwala, 1989)
   1448..2539    +  CDS            malE (fragment): MALE_ECO57 - Experimental evidence at protein level: Swiss-Prot protein existence level 1. Part of the ABC transporter complex MalEFGK involved in maltose/maltodextrin import. Binds maltose and higher maltodextrins. From Escherichia coli O157:H7.
   2540..3052    +  CDS            POLG_HE71M (fragment) (sequence partly withheld): Experimental evidence at protein level: Swiss-Prot protein existence level 1. [RNA-directed RNA polymerase]: Replicates the viral genomic RNA on the surface of intracellular membranes. May form linear arrays of subunits that propagate along a strong head-to-tail interaction called interface-I. Covalently attaches UMP to a tyrosine of VPg, which is used to prime RNA synthesis. The positive stranded RNA genome is first replicated at virus induced membranous vesicles, creating a dsRNA genomic replication form. This dsRNA is then used as template to synthesize positive stranded RNA genomes. ss(+)R
   3097..3114    +  CDS            9xHis (fragment): 9xHis affinity tag
   3124..3173    +  CDS            SET1 (fragment): solubility-enhancement tag derived from T7 phage gene 10B
   3181..3228    +  terminator     T7 terminator: transcription terminator for bacteriophage T7 RNA polymerase
   3265..3693    +  rep_origin     f1 ori (sequence partly withheld): f1 bacteriophage origin of replication; arrow indicates direction of (+) strand synthesis
   3746..3803    +  promoter       AmpR promoter (fragment): bla
   3812..4627    -  CDS            KanR: aminoglycoside phosphotransferase; aph(3')-Ia; confers resistance to kanamycin in bacteria or G418 (Geneticin®) in eukaryotes
   4749..5337    +  rep_origin     ori: high-copy-number ColE1/pMB1/pBR322/pUC origin of replication
   5523..5662    -  misc_feature   bom: basis of mobility region from pBR322
   5764..5955    -  CDS            rop: Rop protein, which maintains plasmids at low copy number; rop
   5972..6352    +  CDS            YPB1_ECOLX: Protein predicted: Swiss-Prot protein existence level 4. From Escherichia coli.
   6424..6715    -  CDS            TcR (fragment): tetracycline efflux protein; tet; confers resistance to tetracycline
   6730..6751    -  protein_bind   CAP binding site: CAP binding activates transcription in the presence of cAMP. E. coli catabolite activator protein
   6764..946     -  CDS            lacI (across the origin): lac repressor; lacI; The lac repressor binds to the lac operator to inhibit transcription in E. coli. This inhibition can be relieved by adding lactose or isopropyl-β-D-thiogalactopyranoside (IPTG).
>Addgene plasmid #204811 | EV-A71 2A protease; 6xHis-MBP-TEV tag, self cleaving | addgene full sequence | sequence record 414877 | Addgene NGS Result
TGCCCTTCACCGCCTGGCCCTGAGAGAGTTGCAGCAAGCGGTCCACGCTGGTTTGCCCCAGCAGGCGAAA
ATCCTGTTTGATGGTGGTTAACGGCGGGATATAACATGAGCTGTCTTCGGTATCGTCGTATCCCACTACC
GAGATATCCGCACCAACGCGCAGCCCGGACTCGGTAATGGCGCGCATTGCGCCCAGCGCCATCTGATCGT
TGGCAACCAGCATCGCAGTGGGAACGATGCCCTCATTCAGCATTTGCATGGTTTGTTGAAAACCGGACAT
GGCACTCCAGTCGCCTTCCCGTTCCGCTATCGGCTGAATTTGATTGCGAGTGAGATATTTATGCCAGCCA
GCCAGACGCAGACGCGCCGAGACAGAACTTAATGGGCCCGCTAACAGCGCGATTTGCTGGTGACCCAATG
CGACCAGATGCTCCACGCCCAGTCGCGTACCGTCTTCATGGGAGAAAATAATACTGTTGATGGGTGTCTG
GTCAGAGACATCAAGAAATAACGCCGGAACATTAGTGCAGGCAGCTTCCACAGCAATGGCATCCTGGTCA
TCCAGCGGATAGTTAATGATCAGCCCACTGACGCGTTGCGCGAGAAGATTGTGCACCGCCGCTTTACAGG
CTTCGACGCCGCTTCGTTCTACCATCGACACCACCACGCTGGCACCCAGTTGATCGGCGCGAGATTTAAT
CGCCGCGACAATTTGCGACGGCGCGTGCAGGGCCAGACTGGAGGTGGCAACGCCAATCAGCAACGACTGT
TTGCCCGCCAGTTGTTGTGCCACGCGGTTGGGAATGTAATTCAGCTCCGCCATCGCCGCTTCCACTTTTT
CCCGCGTTTTCGCAGAAACGTGGCTGGCCTGGTTCACCACGCGGGAAACGGTCTGATAAGAGACACCGGC
ATACTCTGCGACATCGTATAACGTTACTGGTTTCACATTCACCACCCTGAATTGACTCTCTTCCGGGCGC
TATCATGCCATACCGCGAAAGGTTTTGCGCCATTCGATGGTGTCCGGGATCTCGACGCTCTCCCTTATGC
GACTCCTGCATTAGGAAGCAGCCCAGTAGTAGGTTGAGGCCGTTGAGCACCGCCGCCGCAAGGAATGGTG
CATGCAAGGAGATGGCGCCCAACAGTCCCCCGGCCACGGGGCCTGCCACCATACCCACGCCGAAACAAGC
GCTCATGAGCCCGAAGTGGCGAGCCCGATCTTCCCCATCGGTGATGTCGGCGATATAGGCGCCAGCAACC
GCACCTGTGGCGCCGGTGATGCCGGCCACGATGCGTCCGGCGTAGAGGATCGAGATCTCGATCCCGCGAA
ATTAATACGACTCACTATAGGGGAATTGTGAGCGGATAACAATTCCCCTCTAGAAATAATTTTGTTTAAC
TTTAAGAAGGAGATATACATATGAAGATCCACCATCATCATCATCACGAAGAGGGTAAGCTGGTGATCTG
GATCAATGGGGATAAGGGGTACAACGGCCTGGCAGAGGTCGGTAAGAAGTTTGAGAAGGACACAGGGATT
AAGGTGACTGTTGAGCACCCTGATAAGCTGGAAGAAAAGTTCCCGCAGGTTGCAGCCACCGGAGACGGCC
CTGACATCATTTTCTGGGCACACGACCGCTTCGGTGGGTACGCGCAATCTGGACTGTTGGCTGAAATTAC
GCCCGACAAGGCATTCCAAGACAAATTATACCCTTTCACGTGGGATGCTGTCCGGTATAACGGGAAGCTG
ATAGCGTATCCGATTGCGGTAGAGGCGTTGTCATTAATCTATAACAAGGATTTATTACCCAATCCGCCCA
AAACTTGGGAAGAGATCCCAGCGTTGGACAAGGAGTTGAAGGCAAAGGGTAAAAGCGCCCTCATGTTCAA
CCTTCAAGAACCGTATTTTACGTGGCCATTAATCGCCGCTGACGGTGGGTACGCATTCAAGTACGAGAAC
GGAAAGTACGATATCAAGGATGTTGGGGTTGACAACGCTGGGGCCAAAGCGGGCTTAACGTTCCTCGTTG
ACCTCATAAAGAACAAGCACATGAACGCGGATACGGACTACTCGATAGCTGAAGCTGCTTTTAACAAAGG
CGAGACTGCTATGACCATTAACGGACCTTGGGCGTGGTCCAACATTGACACATCAAAGGTGAACTACGGG
GTTACAGTACTTCCGACCTTTAAAGGGCAACCTAGCAAGCCATTCGTGGGAGTCCTGTCAGCCGGAATTA
ATGCGGCGTCACCGAACAAGGAGTTAGCGAAGGAGTTTCTTGAGAACTATTTACTTACCGACGAGGGCTT
GGAAGCCGTTAACAAGGACAAGCCACTTGGGGCGGTAGCATTAAAATCGTACGAAGAAGAATTGGCGAAG
GACCCGCGGATCGCCGCGACGATGGAAAATGCCCAGAAGGGCGAGATTATGCCGAACATTCCCCAAATGT
CTGCATTCTGGTATGCAGTTCGCACGGCAGTGATAAACGCAGCCAGCGGTCGTCAAACGGTGGACGAGGC
TCTTAAGGATGCCCAAACGAACTCCATAACATCGCTGTACAAGAAGGCTGGATCTGGTGAGAACCTGTAC
TTCCAATCCATG
[450 nt withheld, positions 2603-3052]
TAATGACTCGAGCACCCGTCGACAAGCTTGCGGCCGCACTCGAGCACCACCACCACCACCACTGAGATCC
GGCTGCTAACAAAGCCCGAAAGGAAGCTGAGTTGGCTGCTGCCACCGCTGAGCAATAACTAGCATAACCC
CTTGGGGCCTCTAAACGGGTCTTGAGGGGTTTTTTGCTGAAAGGAGGAACTATATCCGGATTGGCGAATG
GG
[124 nt withheld, positions 3265-3388]
C
[91 nt withheld, positions 3390-3480]
A
[49 nt withheld, positions 3482-3530]
CCTTTGACGTTGGAGTCCACGTTCTTT
[37 nt withheld, positions 3558-3594]
ACCCTATCTCGGTCTATTCTTTTGATTTATAAGGGATTTTGCCGATTTCGGCCTATTGGTTAAAAAATGA
GCTGATTTAACAAAAATTTAACGCGAATTTTAACAAAATATTAACGCTTACAATTTAGGTGGCACTTTTC
GGGGAAATGTGCGCGGAACCCCTATTTGTTTATTTTTCTAAATACATTCAAATATGTATCCGCTCATGAA
TTAATTCTTAGAAAAACTCATCGAGCATCAAATGAAACTGCAATTTATTCATATCAGGATTATCAATACC
ATATTTTTGAAAAAGCCGTTTCTGTAATGAAGGAGAAAACTCACCGAGGCAGTTCCATAGGATGGCAAGA
TCCTGGTATCGGTCTGCGATTCCGACTCGTCCAACATCAATACAACCTATTAATTTCCCCTCGTCAAAAA
TAAGGTTATCAAGTGAGAAATCACCATGAGTGACGACTGAATCCGGTGAGAATGGCAAAAGTTTATGCAT
TTCTTTCCAGACTTGTTCAACAGGCCAGCCATTACGCTCGTCATCAAAATCACTCGCATCAACCAAACCG
TTATTCATTCGTGATTGCGCCTGAGCGAGACGAAATACGCGATCGCTGTTAAAAGGACAATTACAAACAG
GAATCGAATGCAACCGGCGCAGGAACACTGCCAGCGCATCAACAATATTTTCACCTGAATCAGGATATTC
TTCTAATACCTGGAATGCTGTTTTCCCGGGGATCGCAGTGGTGAGTAACCATGCATCATCAGGAGTACGG
ATAAAATGCTTGATGGTCGGAAGAGGCATAAATTCCGTCAGCCAGTTTAGTCTGACCATCTCATCTGTAA
CATCATTGGCAACGCTACCTTTGCCATGTTTCAGAAACAACTCTGGCGCATCGGGCTTCCCATACAATCG
ATAGATTGTCGCACCTGATTGCCCGACATTATCGCGAGCCCATTTATACCCATATAAATCAGCATCCATG
TTGGAATTTAATCGCGGCCTAGAGCAAGACGTTTCCCGTTGAATATGGCTCATAACACCCCTTGTATTAC
TGTTTATGTAAGCAGACAGTTTTATTGTTCATGACCAAAATCCCTTAACGTGAGTTTTCGTTCCACTGAG
CGTCAGACCCCGTAGAAAAGATCAAAGGATCTTCTTGAGATCCTTTTTTTCTGCGCGTAATCTGCTGCTT
GCAAACAAAAAAACCACCGCTACCAGCGGTGGTTTGTTTGCCGGATCAAGAGCTACCAACTCTTTTTCCG
AAGGTAACTGGCTTCAGCAGAGCGCAGATACCAAATACTGTCCTTCTAGTGTAGCCGTAGTTAGGCCACC
ACTTCAAGAACTCTGTAGCACCGCCTACATACCTCGCTCTGCTAATCCTGTTACCAGTGGCTGCTGCCAG
TGGCGATAAGTCGTGTCTTACCGGGTTGGACTCAAGACGATAGTTACCGGATAAGGCGCAGCGGTCGGGC
TGAACGGGGGGTTCGTGCACACAGCCCAGCTTGGAGCGAACGACCTACACCGAACTGAGATACCTACAGC
GTGAGCTATGAGAAAGCGCCACGCTTCCCGAAGGGAGAAAGGCGGACAGGTATCCGGTAAGCGGCAGGGT
CGGAACAGGAGAGCGCACGAGGGAGCTTCCAGGGGGAAACGCCTGGTATCTTTATAGTCCTGTCGGGTTT
CGCCACCTCTGACTTGAGCGTCGATTTTTGTGATGCTCGTCAGGGGGGCGGAGCCTATGGAAAAACGCCA
GCAACGCGGCCTTTTTACGGTTCCTGGCCTTTTGCTGGCCTTTTGCTCACATGTTCTTTCCTGCGTTATC
CCCTGATTCTGTGGATAACCGTATTACCGCCTTTGAGTGAGCTGATACCGCTCGCCGCAGCCGAACGACC
GAGCGCAGCGAGTCAGTGAGCGAGGAAGCGGAAGAGCGCCTGATGCGGTATTTTCTCCTTACGCATCTGT
GCGGTATTTCACACCGCAATGGTGCACTCTCAGTACAATCTGCTCTGATGCCGCATAGTTAAGCCAGTAT
ACACTCCGCTATCGCTACGTGACTGGGTCATGGCTGCGCCCCGACACCCGCCAACACCCGCTGACGCGCC
CTGACGGGCTTGTCTGCTCCCGGCATCCGCTTACAGACAAGCTGTGACCGTCTCCGGGAGCTGCATGTGT
CAGAGGTTTTCACCGTCATCACCGAAACGCGCGAGGCAGCTGCGGTAAAGCTCATCAGCGTGGTCGTGAA
GCGATTCACAGATGTCTGCCTGTTCATCCGCGTCCAGCTCGTTGAGTTTCTCCAGAAGCGTTAATGTCTG
GCTTCTGATAAAGCGGGCCATGTTAAGGGCGGTTTTTTCCTGTTTGGTCACTGATGCCTCCGTGTAAGGG
GGATTTCTGTTCATGGGGGTAATGATACCGATGAAACGAGAGAGGATGCTCACGATACGGGTTACTGATG
ATGAACATGCCCGGTTACTGGAACGTTGTGAGGGTAAACAACTGGCGGTATGGATGCGGCGGGACCAGAG
AAAAATCACTCAGGGTCAATGCCAGCGCTTCGTTAATACAGATGTAGGTGTTCCACAGGGTAGCCAGCAG
CATCCTGCGATGCAGATCCGGAACATAATGGTGCAGGGCGCTGACTTCCGCGTTTCCAGACTTTACGAAA
CACGGAAACCGAAGACCATTCATGTTGTTGCTCAGGTCGCAGACGTTTTGCAGCAGCAGTCGCTTCACGT
TCGCTCGCGTATCGGTGATTCATTCTGCTAACCAGTAAGGCAACCCCGCCAGCCTAGCCGGGTCCTCAAC
GACAGGAGCACGATCATGCGCACCCGTGGGGCCGCCATGCCGGCGATAATGGCCTGCTTCTCGCCGAAAC
GTTTGGTGGCGGGACCAGTGACGAAGGCTTGAGCGAGGGCGTGCAAGATTCCGAATACCGCAAGCGACAG
GCCGATCATCGTCGCGCTCCAGCGAAAGTGGTCCTCGCCGAAAATGACCCAGAGCGCTGCCGGCACCTGT
CCTACGAGTTGCATGATAAAGAAGACAGTCATAAGTGCGGCGACGATAGTCATGCCCCGCGCCCACCGGA
AGGAGCTGACTGGGTTGAAGGCTCTCAAGGGCATCGGTCGAGATCCCGGTGCCTAATGAGTGAGCTAACT
TACATTAATTGCGTTGCGCTCACTGCCCGCTTTCCAGTCGGGAAACCTGTCGTGCCAGCTGCATTAATGA
ATCGGCCAACGCGCGGGGAGAGGCGGTTTGCGTATTGGGCGCCAGGGTGGTTTTTCTTTTCACCAGTGAG
ACGGGCAACAGCTGAT
