>Addgene plasmid #204811 | EV-A71 2A protease; 6xHis-MBP-TEV tag, self cleaving | depositor partial sequence | sequence record 398084 | Insert
ATGAAGATCCACCATCATCATCATCACGAAGAGGGTAAGCTGGTGATCTGGATCAATGGGGATAAGGGGT
ACAACGGCCTGGCAGAGGTCGGTAAGAAGTTTGAGAAGGACACAGGGATTAAGGTGACTGTTGAGCACCC
TGATAAGCTGGAAGAAAAGTTCCCGCAGGTTGCAGCCACCGGAGACGGCCCTGACATCATTTTCTGGGCA
CACGACCGCTTCGGTGGGTACGCGCAATCTGGACTGTTGGCTGAAATTACGCCCGACAAGGCATTCCAAG
ACAAATTATACCCTTTCACGTGGGATGCTGTCCGGTATAACGGGAAGCTGATAGCGTATCCGATTGCGGT
AGAGGCGTTGTCATTAATCTATAACAAGGATTTATTACCCAATCCGCCCAAAACTTGGGAAGAGATCCCA
GCGTTGGACAAGGAGTTGAAGGCAAAGGGTAAAAGCGCCCTCATGTTCAACCTTCAAGAACCGTATTTTA
CGTGGCCATTAATCGCCGCTGACGGTGGGTACGCATTCAAGTACGAGAACGGAAAGTACGATATCAAGGA
TGTTGGGGTTGACAACGCTGGGGCCAAAGCGGGCTTAACGTTCCTCGTTGACCTCATAAAGAACAAGCAC
ATGAACGCGGATACGGACTACTCGATAGCTGAAGCTGCTTTTAACAAAGGCGAGACTGCTATGACCATTA
ACGGACCTTGGGCGTGGTCCAACATTGACACATCAAAGGTGAACTACGGGGTTACAGTACTTCCGACCTT
TAAAGGGCAACCTAGCAAGCCATTCGTGGGAGTCCTGTCAGCCGGAATTAATGCGGCGTCACCGAACAAG
GAGTTAGCGAAGGAGTTTCTTGAGAACTATTTACTTACCGACGAGGGCTTGGAAGCCGTTAACAAGGACA
AGCCACTTGGGGCGGTAGCATTAAAATCGTACGAAGAAGAATTGGCGAAGGACCCGCGGATCGCCGCGAC
GATGGAAAATGCCCAGAAGGGCGAGATTATGCCGAACATTCCCCAAATGTCTGCATTCTGGTATGCAGTT
CGCACGGCAGTGATAAACGCAGCCAGCGGTCGTCAAACGGTGGACGAGGCTCTTAAGGATGCCCAAACGA
ACTCCATAACATCGCTGTACAAGAAGGCTGGATCTGGTGAGAACCTGTACTTCCAATCCATG
[450 nt withheld, positions 1183-1632]
TAATGA
